Addgene plasmid #31420: Ube2i
Depositing lab: Rachel Klevit. Depositing organization: University of Washington. Publication: E2-BRCA1 RING interactions dictate synthesis of mono- or specific polyubiquitin chain linkages. Christensen DE, Brzovic PS, Klevit RE. Nat Struct Mol Biol. 2007 Oct . 14(10):941-8. 10.1038/nsmb1295 PubMed 17873885.
Backbone
  Vector backbone: pACT2
  Backbone manufacturer: Clonetech
  Backbone size w/o insert (bp): 8100
  Vector type: Yeast Expression
Growth in bacteria
  Bacterial resistance: Ampicillin, 100 μg/mL
  Growth temperature: 37°C
  Growth strain: DH5alpha
  Copy number: Unknown
Gene/Insert
  Gene/Insert name: Ubiquitin Conjugating Enzyme (alt name: Ubc9)
  Species: H. sapiens (human)
  Insert size (bp): 400
  Entrez Gene: UBE2I (a.k.a. C358B7.1, P18, UBC9)
  Tag / fusion protein: HA (N terminal on backbone)
  Cloning method: Restriction Enzyme
  Sequencing primers: 5′ GAL4 AD
Terms and licenses: Academic/Nonprofit Terms; Industry Terms: Not Available to Industry
How to cite: Ube2i was a gift from Rachel Klevit (Addgene plasmid # 31420 ; http://n2t.net/addgene:31420 ; RRID:Addgene_31420)
