[The description below was written by a language model from this plasmid's Addgene catalogue record.]
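Description:
Ube2i is a yeast expression plasmid built on the pACT2 backbone (about 8.1 kb without insert), a commercial yeast two-hybrid "prey" vector. It carries a roughly 400 bp insert encoding the human ubiquitin-conjugating enzyme family member UBE2I, also known as Ubc9, introduced by restriction enzyme cloning. The record lists an HA epitope tag contributed by the backbone at the N terminus of the insert. The use of a GAL4 activation domain sequencing primer fits the standard pACT2 design, in which the cloned open reading frame is expressed as a fusion to the GAL4 transcriptional activation domain. In bacteria the plasmid is selected with ampicillin. The record does not state the yeast promoter, the yeast selectable marker or the origins of replication, and no feature table is provided, so these elements can only be assumed to be those of the unmodified backbone.

In a two-hybrid assay, an activation-domain fusion such as this one is co-expressed with a "bait" protein fused to a DNA-binding domain. Physical interaction between the two brings the activation domain to a reporter gene promoter and switches on reporter expression. The HA tag allows expression of the fusion protein to be checked by immunodetection. The associated publication concerns how interactions between E2 conjugating enzymes and the BRCA1 RING domain determine whether mono-ubiquitin or particular polyubiquitin chain linkages are made. This suggests the construct served as one member of a set of human E2 preys tested for binding to that RING domain, although the record does not spell out this use.
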