>Addgene plasmid #31420 | Ube2i | addgene partial sequence | sequence record 37223 | Gal4-AD 5'-AATACCACTACAATGGAT-3'
GAGTCTCTATGGCTTACCCATACGATGTTCCAGATTACGCTAGCTTGGGTGGTCATATGGCCATGTCGGG
GATCGCCCTCAGCAGACTCGCCCAGGAGAGGAAAGCATGGAGGAAAGACCACCCATTTGGTTTCGTGGCT
GTCCCAACAAAAAATCCCGATGGCACGATGAACCTCATGAACTGGGAGTGCGCCATTCCAGGAAAGAAAG
GGACTCCGTGGGAAGGAGGCTTGTTTAAACTACGGATGCTTTTCAAAGATGATTATCCATCTTCGCCACC
AAAATGTAAATTCGAACCACCATTATTTCACCCGAATGTGTACCCTTCGGGGACAGTGTGCCTGTCCATC
TTAGAGGAGGACAAGGACTGGAGGCCAGCCATCACAATCAAACAGATCCTATTAGGAATACAGGAACTTC
TAAATGAACCAAATATCCAAGACCCAGCTCAAGCAGAGGCCTACACGATTTACTGCCAAAACAGAGTGGA
GTACGAGAAAAGGGTCCGAGCACAAGCCAAGAAGTTTGCGCCCTCATAACTCGAGAGATCTATGAATCGT
AGATACTGAAAAACCCCGCAAGTTCACTTCAACTGTGCATCGTGCACCATCTCAATTTCTTTCATTTATA
CATCGTTTTGCCTTCTTTTATGTAACTATACTCCTCTAAGTTTCAATCTTGGCCATGTAACCTCTGATCT
ATAGAATTTTTTAAATGACTAGAATTAAT
